>Addgene plasmid #81528 | pDONR223_PTPN12_p.E57D | addgene full sequence | sequence record 168689 | Addgene NGS Result
CTTTCCTGCGTTATCCCCTGATTCTGTGGATAACCGTATTACCGCCTTTGAGTGAGCTGATACCGCTCGC
CGCAGCCGAACGACCGAGCGCAGCGAGTCAGTGAGCGAGGAAGCGGAAGAGCGCCCAATACGCAAACCGC
CTCTCCCCGCGCGTTGGCCGATTCATTAATGCAGCTGGCACGACAGGTTTCCCGACTGGAAAGCGGGCAG
TGAGCGCAACGCAATTAATACGCGTACCGCTAGCCAGGAAGAGTTTGTAGAAACGCAAAAAGGCCATCCG
TCAGGATGGCCTTCTGCTTAGTTTGATGCCTGGCAGTTTATGGCGGGCGTCCTGCCCGCCACCCTCCGGG
CCGTTGCTTCACAACGTTCAAATCCGCTCCCGGCGGATTTGTCCTACTCAGGAGAGCGTTCACCGACAAA
CAACAGATAAAACGAAAGGCCCAGTCTTCCGACTGAGCCTTTCGTTTTATTTGATGCCTGGCAGTTCCCT
ACTCTCGCGTTAACGCTAGCATGGATGTTTTCCCAGTCACGACGTTGTAAAACGACGGCCAGTCTTAAGC
TCGGGCCCCAAATAATGATTTTATTTTGACTGATAGTGACCTGTTCGTTGCAACAAATTGATGAGCAATG
CTTTTTTATAATGCCAACTTTGTACAAAAAAGTTGGCACCATGGAGCAAGTGGAGATCCTGAGGAAATTC
ATCCAGAGGGTCCAGGCCATGAAGAGTCCTGACCACAATGGGGAGGACAACTTCGCCCGGGACTTCATGC
GGTTAAGAAGATTGTCTACCAAATATAGAACAGAAAAGATATATCCCACAGCCACTGGAGAAAAAGAAGA
CAATGTTAAAAAGAACAGATACAAGGACATACTGCCATTTGATCACAGCCGAGTTAAATTGACATTAAAG
ACTCCTTCACAAGATTCAGACTATATCAATGCAAATTTTATAAAGGGCGTCTATGGGCCAAAAGCATATG
TAGCAACTCAAGGACCTTTAGCAAATACAGTAATAGATTTTTGGAGGATGATATGGGAGTATAATGTTGT
GATCATTGTAATGGCCTGCCGAGAATTTGAGATGGGAAGGAAAAAATGTGAGCGCTATTGGCCTTTGTAT
GGAGAAGACCCCATAACGTTTGCACCATTTAAAATTTCTTGTGAGGATGAACAAGCAAGAACAGACTACT
TCATCAGGACACTCTTACTTGAATTTCAAAATGAATCTCGTAGGCTGTATCAGTTTCATTATGTGAACTG
GCCAGACCATGATGTTCCTTCATCATTTGATTCTATTCTGGACATGATAAGCTTAATGAGGAAATATCAA
GAACATGAAGATGTTCCTATTTGTATTCATTGCAGTGCAGGCTGTGGAAGAACAGGTGCCATTTGTGCCA
TAGATTATACGTGGAATTTACTAAAAGCTGGGAAAATACCAGAGGAATTTAATGTATTTAATTTAATACA
AGAAATGAGAACACAAAGGCATTCTGCAGTACAAACAAAGGAGCAATATGAACTTGTTCATAGAGCTATT
GCCCAACTGTTTGAAAAACAGCTACAACTATATGAAATTCATGGAGCTCAGAAAATTGCTGATGGAGTGA
ATGAAATTAACACTGAAAACATGATCAGCTCCATAGAGCCTGAAAAACAAGATTCTCCTCCTCCAAAACC
ACCAAGGACCCGCAGTTGCCTTGTTGAAGGGGATGCTAAAGAAGAAATACTGCAGCCACCGGAACCTCAT
CCAGTGCCACCCATCTTGACACCTTCTCCCCCTTCAGCTTTTCCAACAGTCACTACTGTGTGGCAGGACA
ATGATAGATACCATCCAAAGCCAGTGTTGCATATGGTTTCATCAGAACAACATTCAGCAGACCTCAACAG
AAACTATAGTAAATCAACAGAACTTCCAGGGAAAAATGAATCAACAATTGAACAGATAGATAAAAAATTG
GAACGAAATTTAAGTTTTGAGATTAAGAAGGTCCCTCTCCAAGAGGGACCAAAAAGTTTTGATGGGAACA
CACTTTTGAATAGGGGACATGCAATTAAAATTAAATCTGCTTCACCTTGTATAGCTGATAAAATCTCTAA
GCCACAGGAATTAAGTTCAGATCTAAATGTCGGTGATACTTCCCAGAATTCTTGTGTGGACTGCAGTGTA
ACACAATCAAACAAAGTTTCAGTTACTCCACCAGAAGAATCCCAGAATTCAGACACACCTCCAAGGCCAG
ACCGCTTGCCTCTTGATGAGAAAGGACATGTAACGTGGTCATTTCATGGACCTGAAAATGCCATACCCAT
ACCTGATTTATCTGAAGGCAATTCCTCAGATATCAACTATCAAACTAGGAAAACTGTGAGTTTAACACCA
AGTCCTACAACACAAGTTGAAACACCTGATCTTGTGGATCATGATAACACTTCACCACTCTTCAGAACAC
CCCTCAGTTTTACTAATCCACTTCACTCTGATGACTCAGACTCAGATGAAAGAAACTCTGATGGTGCTGT
GACCCAGAATAAAACTAATATTTCAACAGCAAGTGCCACAGTTTCTGCTGCCACTAGTACTGAAAGCATT
TCTACTAGGAAAGTATTGCCAATGTCCATTGCTAGACATAATATAGCAGGAACAACACATTCAGGTGCTG
AAAAAGATGTTGATGTTAGTGAAGATTCACCTCCTCCCCTACCTGAAAGAACTCCTGAATCGTTTGTGTT
AGCAAGTGAACATAATACACCTGTAAGATCGGAATGGAGTGAACTTCAAAGTCAGGAACGATCTGAACAA
AAAAAGTCTGAAGGCTTGATAACCTCTGAAAATGAGAAATGTGATCATCCAGCGGGAGGTATTCACTATG
AAATGTGCATAGAATGTCCACCTACTTTCAGTGACAAGAGAGAACAAATATCAGAAAATCCAACAGAAGC
CACAGATATTGGTTTTGGTAATCGATGTGGAAAACCCAAAGGACCAAGAGATCCACCTTCAGAATGGACA
TGCCCAACTTTCTTGTACAAAGTTGGCATTATAAGAAAGCATTGCTTATCAATTTGTTGCAACGAACAGG
TCACTATCAGTCAAAATAAAATCATTATTTGCCATCCAGCTGATATCCCCTATAGTGAGTCGTATTACAT
GGTCATAGCTGTTTCCTGGCAGCTCTGGCCCGTGTCTCAAAATCTCTGATGTTACATTGCACAAGATAAA
AATATATCATCATGCCTCCTCTAGACCAGCCAGGACAGAAATGCCTCGACTTCGCTGCTACCCAAGGTTG
CCGGGTGACGCACACCGTGGAAACGGATGAAGGCACGAACCCAGTGGACATAAGCCTGTTCGGTTCGTAA
GCTGTAATGCAAGTAGCGTATGCGCTCACGCAACTGGTCCAGAACCTTGACCGAACGCAGCGGTGGTAAC
GGCGCAGTGGCGGTTTTCATGGCTTGTTATGACTGTTTTTTTGGGGTACAGTCTATGCCTCGGGCATCCA
AGCAGCAAGCGCGTTACGCCGTGGGTCGATGTTTGATGTTATGGAGCAGCAACGATGTTACGCAGCAGGG
CAGTCGCCCTAAAACAAAGTTAAACATTATGAGGGAAGCGGTGATCGCCGAAGTATCGACTCAACTATCA
GAGGTAGTTGGCGTCATCGAGCGCCATCTCGAACCGACGTTGCTGGCCGTACATTTGTACGGCTCCGCAG
TGGATGGCGGCCTGAAGCCACACAGTGATATTGATTTGCTGGTTACGGTGACCGTAAGGCTTGATGAAAC
AACGCGGCGAGCTTTGATCAACGACCTTTTGGAAACTTCGGCTTCCCCTGGAGAGAGCGAGATTCTCCGC
GCTGTAGAAGTCACCATTGTTGTGCACGACGACATCATTCCGTGGCGTTATCCAGCTAAGCGCGAACTGC
AATTTGGAGAATGGCAGCGCAATGACATTCTTGCAGGTATCTTCGAGCCAGCCACGATCGACATTGATCT
GGCTATCTTGCTGACAAAAGCAAGAGAACATAGCGTTGCCTTGGTAGGTCCAGCGGCGGAGGAACTCTTT
GATCCGGTTCCTGAACAGGATCTATTTGAGGCGCTAAATGAAACCTTAACGCTATGGAACTCGCCGCCCG
ACTGGGCTGGCGATGAGCGAAATGTAGTGCTTACGTTGTCCCGCATTTGGTACAGCGCAGTAACCGGCAA
AATCGCGCCGAAGGATGTCGCTGCCGACTGGGCAATGGAGCGCCTGCCGGCCCAGTATCAGCCCGTCATA
CTTGAAGCTAGACAGGCTTATCTTGGACAAGAAGAAGATCGCTTGGCCTCGCGCGCAGATCAGTTGGAAG
AATTTGTCCACTACGTGAAAGGCGAGATCACCAAGGTAGTCGGCAAATAACCCTCGAGCCACCCATGACC
AAAATCCCTTAACGTGAGTTACGCGTCGTTCCACTGAGCGTCAGACCCCGTAGAAAAGATCAAAGGATCT
TCTTGAGATCCTTTTTTTCTGCGCGTAATCTGCTGCTTGCAAACAAAAAAACCACCGCTACCAGCGGTGG
TTTGTTTGCCGGATCAAGAGCTACCAACTCTTTTTCCGAAGGTAACTGGCTTCAGCAGAGCGCAGATACC
AAATACTGTTCTTCTAGTGTAGCCGTAGTTAGGCCACCACTTCAAGAACTCTGTAGCACCGCCTACATAC
CTCGCTCTGCTAATCCTGTTACCAGTGGCTGCTGCCAGTGGCGATAAGTCGTGTCTTACCGGGTTGGACT
CAAGACGATAGTTACCGGATAAGGCGCAGCGGTCGGGCTGAACGGGGGGTTCGTGCACACAGCCCAGCTT
GGAGCGAACGACCTACACCGAACTGAGATACCTACAGCGTGAGCTATGAGAAAGCGCCACGCTTCCCGAA
GGGAGAAAGGCGGACAGGTATCCGGTAAGCGGCAGGGTCGGAACAGGAGAGCGCACGAGGGAGCTTCCAG
GGGGAAACGCCTGGTATCTTTATAGTCCTGTCGGGTTTCGCCACCTCTGACTTGAGCGTCGATTTTTGTG
ATGCTCGTCAGGGGGGCGGAGCCTATGGAAAAACGCCAGCAACGCGGCCTTTTTACGGTTCCTGGCCTTT
TGCTGGCCTTTTGCTCACATGTT
Features (pLannotate 1.2.2; 12 found; start..end, strand, type, name):
    121..213     +  CDS            lacI (fragment): lac repressor; lacI; The lac repressor binds to the lac operator to inhibit transcription in E. coli. This inhibition can be relieved by adding lactose or isopropyl-β-D-thiogalactopyranoside (IPTG).
    268..295     -  terminator     rrnB T2 terminator: transcription terminator T2 from the E. coli rrnB gene
    427..470     +  terminator     rrnB T1 terminator: Escherichia coli rrnB; transcription terminator T1 from the E. coli rrnB gene
    517..553     -  CDS            lacZα (fragment): LacZα fragment of β-galactosidase; lacZ fragment
    570..665     +  protein_bind   attL3: mutant version of attL; recombination site for the Gateway® LR reaction LR Clonase™
    671..3010    +  CDS            PTPN12: PTN12_HUMAN - Experimental evidence at protein level: Swiss-Prot protein existence level 1. Dephosphorylates a range of proteins, and thereby regulates cellular signaling cascades (PubMed:18559503). Dephosphorylates cellular tyrosine kinases, such as ERBB2 and PTK2B/PYK2, and thereby regulates signaling via ERBB2 and PTK2B/PYK2 (PubMed:17329398, PubMed:27134172). Selectively dephosphorylates ERBB2 phosphorylated at 'Tyr-1112', 'Tyr-1196', and/or 'Tyr-1248' (PubMed:27134172). From Homo sapiens (Human).
   3013..3111    -  protein_bind   attL2: mutant version of attL; recombination site for the Gateway® LR reaction LR Clonase™
   3129..3147    -  promoter       T7 promoter: promoter for bacteriophage T7 RNA polymerase
   3337..3360    +  promoter       Pc promoter (fragment): intI1 (promoter lies within the coding sequence); class 1 integron promoter
   3536..3592    +  CDS            GmR (fragment): gentamycin acetyltransferase; aacC1; confers resistance to gentamycin
   3599..4390    +  CDS            SmR: aminoglycoside adenylyltransferase (Murphy, 1985); aadA; confers resistance to spectinomycin and streptomycin
   4483..5071    +  rep_origin     ori: high-copy-number ColE1/pMB1/pBR322/pUC origin of replication
