[The description below was written by a language model from this plasmid's Addgene catalogue record and pLannotate feature annotations shown in this document.]
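Description:
pDONR223_PTPN12_p.E57D is a Gateway entry clone built on the Invitrogen pDONR223 backbone. It carries a human PTPN12 open reading frame (also known as PTP-PEST or PTPG1; reference transcript NM_002835.3) and belongs to the Target Accelerator Plasmid Collection. The sequenced plasmid is 5,133 nt. It replicates in E. coli at high copy from a ColE1/pUC-type origin and is selected with spectinomycin through the aadA (SmR) aminoglycoside adenylyltransferase gene. A Pc integron promoter fragment and a short gentamicin-resistance remnant lie upstream of that gene. Small lacI and lacZα fragments and the rrnB T1 and T2 terminators are backbone remnants; the terminators help insulate the cloning site from read-through transcription.

The PTPN12 coding sequence, about 2.3 kb, sits between two attL recombination sites. The annotation software labels these attL3 and attL2, although the upstream site occupies the position usually designated attL1 in this backbone. PTPN12 encodes a protein tyrosine phosphatase that dephosphorylates signalling proteins, including the tyrosine kinases ERBB2 and PTK2B/PYK2. The recorded mutations are E57D, the named variant, and an additional V322I change. No promoter drives the insert; the only nearby promoter is a T7 promoter outside the downstream att site, pointing back toward the insert. The clone therefore serves as a shuttle, not an expression construct. The ORF is in the "open" configuration with no stop codon after the insert, so LR Clonase transfer into a destination vector can produce C-terminal fusions to tags or reporters. The associated study concerned systematic functional testing of rare cancer-associated variants, and the clone is suited to moving this allele into expression vectors for such assays.
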