Addgene plasmid #81528: pDONR223_PTPN12_p.E57D
Purpose: Gateway Donor vector containing PTPN12 , part of the Target Accelerator Plasmid Collection.
Depositing lab: Jesse Boehm & William Hahn & David Root. Depositing organization: Broad Institute. Publication: Systematic Functional Interrogation of Rare Cancer Variants Identifies Oncogenic Alleles. Kim E, Ilic N, Shrestha Y, Zou L, Kamburov A, Zhu C, Yang X, Lubonja R, Tran N, Nguyen C, Lawrence MS, Piccioni F, Bagul M, Doench JG, Chouinard CR, Wu X, Hogstrom L, Natoli T, Tamayo P, Horn H, Corsello SM, Lage K, Root DE, Subramanian A, Golub TR, Getz G, Boehm JS, Hahn WC. Cancer Discov. 2016 Jul;6(7):714-26. doi: 10.1158/2159-8290.CD-16-0160. Epub 2016 May 4. PubMed 27147599.
Backbone
  Vector backbone: pDONR223
  Backbone manufacturer: Invitrogen
  Backbone size w/o insert (bp): 2790
  Vector type: Gateway Entry vector
Growth in bacteria
  Bacterial resistance: Spectinomycin, 50 μg/mL
  Growth temperature: 37°C
  Growth strain: DH5alpha
  Copy number: High Copy
Gene/Insert
  Gene/Insert name: PTPN12 (alt name: NM_002835.3)
  Species: H. sapiens (human)
  Mutation: E57D; V322I
  Entrez Gene: PTPN12 (a.k.a. PTP-PEST, PTPG1)
  Promoter: None
  Cloning method: Gateway Cloning
  Sequencing primers: 5′ M13pUC-fwd; 3′ M13-Rev
Terms and licenses: Academic/Nonprofit Terms; Industry Terms: Not Available to Industry
Depositor comments: Open state: NO stop codon immediately follows insert
How to cite: pDONR223_PTPN12_p.E57D was a gift from Jesse Boehm & William Hahn & David Root (Addgene plasmid # 81528 ; http://n2t.net/addgene:81528 ; RRID:Addgene_81528)
