>Addgene plasmid #81528 | pDONR223_PTPN12_p.E57D | depositor partial sequence | sequence record 154847 | Insert sequence
ATGGAGCAAGTGGAGATCCTGAGGAAATTCATCCAGAGGGTCCAGGCCATGAAGAGTCCTGACCACAATG
GGGAGGACAACTTCGCCCGGGACTTCATGCGGTTAAGAAGATTGTCTACCAAATATAGAACAGAAAAGAT
ATATCCCACAGCCACTGGAGAAAAAGAAGACAATGTTAAAAAGAACAGATACAAGGACATACTGCCATTT
GATCACAGCCGAGTTAAATTGACATTAAAGACTCCTTCACAAGATTCAGACTATATCAATGCAAATTTTA
TAAAGGGCGTCTATGGGCCAAAAGCATATGTAGCAACTCAAGGACCTTTAGCAAATACAGTAATAGATTT
TTGGAGGATGATATGGGAGTATAATGTTGTGATCATTGTAATGGCCTGCCGAGAATTTGAGATGGGAAGG
AAAAAATGTGAGCGCTATTGGCCTTTGTATGGAGAAGACCCCATAACGTTTGCACCATTTAAAATTTCTT
GTGAGGATGAACAAGCAAGAACAGACTACTTCATCAGGACACTCTTACTTGAATTTCAAAATGAATCTCG
TAGGCTGTATCAGTTTCATTATGTGAACTGGCCAGACCATGATGTTCCTTCATCATTTGATTCTATTCTG
GACATGATAAGCTTAATGAGGAAATATCAAGAACATGAAGATGTTCCTATTTGTATTCATTGCAGTGCAG
GCTGTGGAAGAACAGGTGCCATTTGTGCCATAGATTATACGTGGAATTTACTAAAAGCTGGGAAAATACC
AGAGGAATTTAATGTATTTAATTTAATACAAGAAATGAGAACACAAAGGCATTCTGCAGTACAAACAAAG
GAGCAATATGAACTTGTTCATAGAGCTATTGCCCAACTGTTTGAAAAACAGCTACAACTATATGAAATTC
ATGGAGCTCAGAAAATTGCTGATGGAGTGAATGAAATTAACACTGAAAACATGATCAGCTCCATAGAGCC
TGAAAAACAAGATTCTCCTCCTCCAAAACCACCAAGGACCCGCAGTTGCCTTGTTGAAGGGGATGCTAAA
GAAGAAATACTGCAGCCACCGGAACCTCATCCAGTGCCACCCATCTTGACACCTTCTCCCCCTTCAGCTT
TTCCAACAGTCACTACTGTGTGGCAGGACAATGATAGATACCATCCAAAGCCAGTGTTGCATATGGTTTC
ATCAGAACAACATTCAGCAGACCTCAACAGAAACTATAGTAAATCAACAGAACTTCCAGGGAAAAATGAA
TCAACAATTGAACAGATAGATAAAAAATTGGAACGAAATTTAAGTTTTGAGATTAAGAAGGTCCCTCTCC
AAGAGGGACCAAAAAGTTTTGATGGGAACACACTTTTGAATAGGGGACATGCAATTAAAATTAAATCTGC
TTCACCTTGTATAGCTGATAAAATCTCTAAGCCACAGGAATTAAGTTCAGATCTAAATGTCGGTGATACT
TCCCAGAATTCTTGTGTGGACTGCAGTGTAACACAATCAAACAAAGTTTCAGTTACTCCACCAGAAGAAT
CCCAGAATTCAGACACACCTCCAAGGCCAGACCGCTTGCCTCTTGATGAGAAAGGACATGTAACGTGGTC
ATTTCATGGACCTGAAAATGCCATACCCATACCTGATTTATCTGAAGGCAATTCCTCAGATATCAACTAT
CAAACTAGGAAAACTGTGAGTTTAACACCAAGTCCTACAACACAAGTTGAAACACCTGATCTTGTGGATC
ATGATAACACTTCACCACTCTTCAGAACACCCCTCAGTTTTACTAATCCACTTCACTCTGATGACTCAGA
CTCAGATGAAAGAAACTCTGATGGTGCTGTGACCCAGAATAAAACTAATATTTCAACAGCAAGTGCCACA
GTTTCTGCTGCCACTAGTACTGAAAGCATTTCTACTAGGAAAGTATTGCCAATGTCCATTGCTAGACATA
ATATAGCAGGAACAACACATTCAGGTGCTGAAAAAGATGTTGATGTTAGTGAAGATTCACCTCCTCCCCT
ACCTGAAAGAACTCCTGAATCGTTTGTGTTAGCAAGTGAACATAATACACCTGTAAGATCGGAATGGAGT
GAACTTCAAAGTCAGGAACGATCTGAACAAAAAAAGTCTGAAGGCTTGATAACCTCTGAAAATGAGAAAT
GTGATCATCCAGCGGGAGGTATTCACTATGAAATGTGCATAGAATGTCCACCTACTTTCAGTGACAAGAG
AGAACAAATATCAGAAAATCCAACAGAAGCCACAGATATTGGTTTTGGTAATCGATGTGGAAAACCCAAA
GGACCAAGAGATCCACCTTCAGAATGGACA
