>Addgene plasmid #81528 | pDONR223_PTPN12_p.E57D | addgene partial sequence | sequence record 156508 | M13-F20 5'-TGTAAAACGACGGCCAGT-3'
TGATGAGCAATGCTTTTTTATAATGCCAACTTTGTACAAAAAAGTTGGCACCATGGAGCAAGTGGAGATC
CTGAGGAAATTCATCCAGAGGGTCCAGGCCATGAAGAGTCCTGACCACAATGGGGAGGACAACTTCGCCC
GGGACTTCATGCGGTTAAGAAGATTGTCTACCAAATATAGAACAGAAAAGATATATCCCACAGCCACTGG
AGAAAAAGAAGACAATGTTAAAAAGAACAGATACAAGGACATACTGCCATTTGATCACAGCCGAGTTAAA
TTGACATTAAAGACTCCTTCACAAGATTCAGACTATATCAATGCAAATTTTATAAAGGGCGTCTATGGGC
CAAAAGCATATGTAGCAACTCAAGGACCTTTAGCAAATACAGTAATAGATTTTTGGAGGATGATATGGGA
GTATAATGTTGTGATCATTGTAATGGCCTGCCGAGAATTTGAGATGGGAAGGAAAAAATGTGAGCGCTAT
TGGCCTTTGTATGGAGAAGACCCCATAACGTTTGCACCATTTAAAATTTCTTGTGAGGATGAACAAGCAA
GAACAGACTACTTCATCAGGACACTCTTACTTGAATTTCAAAATGAATCTCGTAGGCTGTATCAGTTTCA
TTATGTGAACTGGCCAGACCATGATGTTCCTTCATCATTTGATTCTATTCTGGACATGATAAGCTTAATG
AGGAAATATCAAGAACATGAAGATGTTCCTATTTGTATTCATTGCAGTGCAGGCTGTGGAAGAACAGGTG
CCATTTGTGCCATAGATTATACGTGGAATTTACTAAAAGCTGGGAAAATACCAGAGGAATTTAATGTATT
TAATTTAATACAAGAAATGAGAACACAAAGGCATTCTGCAGTACAAACAAAGGAGCAATATGAACTTGTT
CATAGAGCTATTGCCCAACTGTTTGAAAAACAGCTACAACTATATGAAATTCATGGAGCTCAGAAAATTG
CTGATGGAGTGAATGAAATTAACACTGAAAACATGATCA
